Addgene plasmid #191047: pEY43
Purpose: eat-4(prom6-1) fluorescent neural reporter driving nuclear mNeptune2.5 expression (refer to NeuroPAL paper for expression)
Depositing lab: Oliver Hobert & Eviatar Yemini. Depositing organization: Columbia University. Publication: NeuroPAL: A Multicolor Atlas for Whole-Brain Neuronal Identification in C. elegans. Yemini E, Lin A, Nejatbakhsh A, Varol E, Sun R, Mena GE, Samuel ADT, Paninski L, Venkatachalam V, Hobert O. Cell. 2021 Jan 7;184(1):272-288.e11. doi: 10.1016/j.cell.2020.12.012. Epub 2020 Dec 29. PubMed 33378642.
Backbone
  Vector backbone: pPD95.62
  Vector type: Worm Expression
Growth in bacteria
  Bacterial resistance: Ampicillin, 100 μg/mL
  Growth temperature: 37°C
  Growth strain: DH5alpha
  Copy number: Unknown
Gene/Insert
  Gene/Insert name: eat-4(prom6-1)
  Species: C. elegans (nematode)
  Mutation: None
  Entrez Gene: eat-4 (a.k.a. CELE_ZK512.6)
  Cloning method: Gibson Cloning
Terms and licenses: Academic/Nonprofit Terms; Industry Terms: Not Available to Industry
How to cite: pEY43 was a gift from Oliver Hobert & Eviatar Yemini (Addgene plasmid # 191047 ; http://n2t.net/addgene:191047 ; RRID:Addgene_191047)
