[The description below was written by a language model from this plasmid's Addgene catalogue record and pLannotate feature annotations shown in this document.]
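Description:
pEY43 is a C. elegans expression plasmid built on the pPD95.62 backbone, one of the Fire-lab style worm reporter vectors. It is maintained in E. coli through a high-copy ColE1/pUC-type origin and selected with ampicillin via the β-lactamase gene and its native promoter. The sequenced record is about 9.1 kb. Remnants of the cloning vector, including a lac promoter/operator with CAP binding site and small lacZα, lacI, rop and bom fragments, are annotated around the bacterial portion and have no role in worm expression.

The insert, introduced by Gibson cloning, is eat-4(prom6-1), a cis-regulatory fragment of the C. elegans eat-4 gene, which encodes the vesicular glutamate transporter commonly used as a marker of glutamatergic neurons. This promoter piece is not itself annotated in the feature table, but a long unannotated stretch of roughly 4.5 kb precedes the reporter and presumably contains it. Downstream lies the complete coding sequence for mNeptune2.5, a monomeric far-red fluorescent protein derived from Entacmaea quadricolor. The catalogue entry describes the reporter as nuclear, although no nuclear localisation signal is explicitly annotated. Several very short hits just upstream (UGI, capTEV, mEGFP fragments) are probably incidental matches to linker or leader sequence. The aex-5 fragment after the reporter may reflect the 3′ UTR region carried by this vector family, though the record does not name the terminator.

The construct serves as a transcriptional reporter that labels the nuclei of a defined subset of eat-4-expressing neurons. It is one of the component reporters associated with NeuroPAL, a multicolour atlas in which combinations of fluorophores allow whole-brain neuronal identification in C. elegans. The exact expression pattern is not given in the record.
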