Features (pLannotate 1.2.2; 15 found; start..end, strand, type, name):
   4564..4580    -  CDS            UGI (fragment): uracil-DNA glycosylase inhibitor from a Bacillus subtilis bacteriophage (Mol et al., 1995)
   4619..4636    +  CDS            capTEV™ (fragment): composite tag for in vivo biotinylation, TEV protease cleavage, and 6xHis tagging
   4737..4755    -  CDS            lacZα (fragment): LacZα fragment of β-galactosidase; lacZ fragment
   4910..4960    +  CDS            mEGFP (fragment): monomeric enhanced GFP, optimized with synthetic introns for expression in C. elegans
   4967..5797    +  CDS            mNeptune2.5: mNeptune2.5 is a basic (constitutively fluorescent) red fluorescent protein published in 2014, derived from Entacmaea quadricolor. It is reported to be a rapidly-maturing monomer with moderate acid sensitivity.
   6394..6546    +  CDS            aex-5 (fragment): AEX5_CAEEL - Also known as kpc-3 From Caenorhabditis elegans.
   6674..6709    +  CDS            rop (fragment): Rop protein, which maintains plasmids at low copy number; rop
   6811..6910    +  misc_feature   bom (fragment): basis of mobility region from pBR322
   7008..7112    +  promoter       AmpR promoter: bla
   7113..7973    +  CDS            AmpR: β-lactamase; bla; confers resistance to ampicillin, carbenicillin, and related antibiotics
   8144..8732    +  rep_origin     ori: high-copy-number ColE1/pMB1/pBR322/pUC origin of replication
   8915..9007    +  CDS            lacI (fragment): lac repressor; lacI; The lac repressor binds to the lac operator to inhibit transcription in E. coli. This inhibition can be relieved by adding lactose or isopropyl-β-D-thiogalactopyranoside (IPTG).
   9020..9041    +  protein_bind   CAP binding site: CAP binding activates transcription in the presence of cAMP. E. coli catabolite activator protein
   9056..9086    +  promoter       lac promoter: promoter for the E. coli lac operon
   9094..9110    +  protein_bind   lac operator: The lac repressor binds to the lac operator to inhibit transcription in E. coli. This inhibition can be relieved by adding lactose or isopropyl-β-D-thiogalactopyranoside (IPTG). lac repressor encoded by lacI
>Addgene plasmid #191047 | pEY43 | addgene full sequence | sequence record 375975 | Addgene NGS Result
TCACACAGGAAACAGCTATGACCATGATTACGCCAAGCTGTAAGTTTAAACATGATCTTACTAACTAACT
ATTCTCATTTAAATTTTCAGAGCTTAAAAATGGCTGAAATCACTCACAACGATGGATACGCTAACAACTT
GGAAATGAAATAAGCTTGCATGCACACTGGTTGATGATGATGATGATATGAGGGATATCTAGTAAAAGAG
GATGCGCTAATCCGATCGTTGTGCTTAAATCTGAGCAAAGTGGAGGAAAGAAGAGAGATAGAAAAAGAGC
CATCAACACTCATTTTCACTTTTTTTGACATTCATCATAATCCCTGATACTGGTGGACTTCTTTCGGATA
TTGTTTTTTACATTTATTTCGAATTTGTCATTTTTTATAAGCCCAGGTTTGCATTTTTTTTTAAAGTTAT
TACAGCTGGAATTTTGGGATTTTCCTGTTTTCAACTGAAGTAATGTACTGAAAATAGCAAAATTATTTCT
TCAACTAACTGTAACTTTTTGAAACTCTGCATAAAAACAGTAGCTTTTGAAATATAGACTTTAAAACTTT
CGAATAAATTTTTCTAATTTTCCACTCACAATACTCAAACTATAATACTCAAACTTATAATACTCAAACT
AACAAACCTCAAAAAATTAATGAAGTACTTAAACGAAACCTGTAACTTTAAGAAGTTCATGCAACTGGCT
TTCTGAGATCACAGAAATTCTGCCAATTTGGATTCTAAATCTGAAAATTTTGCATCTGAAAACTTGGCAC
CAATCATTTACGATTCCATATCTCCCTTGAAAAAGCTATATGAAAACTTGATCTGGGTTCAGTACACAAT
CTTCAGACTCTTCAGTCCAGGCCTAAAGACCAAACGGGCAAATTTTTTGGTTTTGAGAAGCTGAAGCGCT
GAAGAAAGTGTACTATTTTCGTCAAGGCTACAATCCGTCTAGTGGTTCATTGCCAAACAAAGTTTTAAAA
ATCTAAAAACTATCAATCCTAATGTTCTTTTTCTAACATTCAGCCAGAGAAACGCTTCACACTCTGTATT
TTCCAAAATTTATTGCAGAATTGAATGTTTATTACATGTTTAGTTGATATCACTTGTCTAGGAGAATATA
TTCTAGCTATTCAATTAGTTTGGATATATTATGACTGAAAACTCGGGCCAAGTTTTACAAACTCATAGAT
CAATATAAAATATCCGGATGCAACCTGACCATTAATAGAAAACAATATTAGAGATAACTGTGTGGTGTTC
ATTTGTTGATATGCTTTTCGTACATATGTACTTTTCATATACCTCTTGCAAATTGTTATGCATCTAATCA
CCTTTATCCATGAAGAAAGCGATATTCTTGGCAAGAAAAGTTTTGTGCTTCCTCCCGACTGCGTGCTAAA
AGCCAAATAAATTATCGCGCCGAGGACTCGAGACTGACTGAATAATTTTATTTATGTGTTTCCCTTCTCC
TGACGTGTCGCAATTACTTTTTCCCTGTGTGTGTGTGTGTGTGAGGTGAAAGGCGTCGCCGTCGAGTGTG
TGTGTGTGTGTGCTCGGAGAGCCGTAATTCAAAACTTGTTGAAAAAGCTGTGTGTGGGGGCACAAGTCAC
TAGAAAAATTGAGAGGTTGAAAGGTTTTTGAGAGAACAACCGAAAAAGGTGACGATTTATGAGTTGGAAA
GGTCTGGGGTGCCATCCGTCTATTTCCAGAATGAAGTAGATCTGACAAAGGGATAAACTTGAAGTTTGTC
ATTTTGACAAAATATCAACCATATTTGATAAATTAGAATTCAAGGTTTTGAAAATTTGGTTAAAGCGTTC
GATTCTAAACCAAAGGTCATCAGTAAAAATTATTTTTTATCCAATCTATATTCTATGGTTGAGGTGAAAA
GTTCGTCAGTAGGAATCTTGTATAAAACCGCTCCTATATAGTGCTAAAATACCCAATCAAAGAAACACTT
TTTGGAAACGTTTTTTTGAAAGTTTTTTTTAAGTGAAAGTCGACCAAAAATTTTTTTCATGATCTCTTTT
TTCTATTTAACCTAGGAGTTCCTAGGAGTTCGAAACTGCAGCAATGATCGAACTTTCTCAAAATTCCAGA
TTTTTGAAAAACTTGCCAGTTTACCAAATCGTTGACTGGAAGTTTTGAGAAATCCAAAATTTTGAGCTGT
TTTTTTTAGTGATATTTAGTGATGACCGTATTTAAAAACTGAAACTTTAAAAAAACATCAATTTTCTAAG
TTCATCCCTCACTAAAGAGACGCAGATATGGTGATTCGAAGAGCCTACAAAACTACTACCAACAACACAT
ATTTCCCGTTTAATCAACTAATGAGATTTTCATGTTCTTTTCATTGTCGCGCATTGACTGCTTACACCTT
TTTCTTATGTTTGTTTATGTTCATGTAAGCAAAAAGAATGAACAAGTCGGTGACTTCAGATGACTACGTT
CTTCCGAATCCTCGGAGCTCAGTTTGAAATTGCTGCTCTATGCTTACAACCTTGCTACATATATTACAGA
ATTTTAGATTCAAAACTTAAATCTTAAAAGTTGAATAGTTAATTGAGCAATATATTTTTTTTGGAATTTT
GAGAACACTTAAAACTAGAACCCAAAATTTCTCAACAATTTTTTATGGCGATTCAAAATTTCTAATAAAA
CGGTCTACCATTTTGAGTCTATTATAGCCGAAAATCTCCAATGTGACTGTGACTTCTTAAAACTACTAAA
ACATTATTTGTCCATTTACATCTTCCTAAAACCGTATATCATCAAAAACATTCACAAAATCCGAAAAATG
AGACAAAAATTTTTTTTTGATTGTTATTGCAATAAATCTAATAAAAATATTCATATATTGCCTGGCGCCC
CCCATATCTCCATTTCCGGTCCCATCACCCCCACACCTCCAAGATTGATAGGTGGCTATAAGCATTTTTT
GCATTTGAATGTGTTGCACCAGTAGTCATCATCATCATTATCTAAACTGACGTGATAGTAGGGGGCTTTC
TAGAAGTCGATTTTCTATTAATGTCAACTTCATTCGTTGTCCCTTCCTTTCCCCGTCTTCCCTCACTTCC
TTTTTTCTATTTTTTCCAGTGGTCCGTAGTGGGCGGCACCCGATTTTGACTTGAAATCAGACCCGTTTCC
GGTTCTTTTGGTAGTTGTTAAGTTCTGATTCTATGACGTGGAGTGAAACAAAGAACGACCATATTTCATG
TGTTGTGTTTTCTAGGCAGTCTAGGCAGGCAGTAGGCAGATACTGTCAAAATTGGAATATTTCCATCTTC
TAAATACCCTCAACTATTTGTTAGCGCGTTTGAAACAATAATTGCAAAACATTTTTTTCGCATTGATTGG
GGCATTTTGAAATTTAGAGTAAAATCGACTATCAACTGTCATTCCATAATAATTGGCAGAATTATTTTGG
TTATGCCACCAAATAATCAATAAAGAAAGATTTCTGTCCTTATTAAACTAAAAATTGAAGCAACGGTAGA
GTTGCTGAACACAGTCGCCGGCAAAATTTTTTAATTTTCTGCAAATTTGAAATTCTTTTGCGGGTTTTTA
GTTATGGTTCTAATAGTGGTTAAAAGTCATTATAAAACACTTCAATTTTTTGTAATGCTTTCATTCGCAG
TCGTGAAGTCGTGAAAACTCAGTTTTCACCTATCCTAACTTTGGAAGTCGTCCAAAAAATTATTTTAATT
CTACAATTTTATATTTCTTTTTAAACATACGATGTGATCAATCCTACATCAATTCTGCAAATTTCTCACA
TTCTTGGAAGCTTGGTAATTTATCAGACTTTGACTGAAAATTTGAAAAAAAATTCAGTAATTTTTGGAGA
TCCCTTTAAATATTATTCTAGCATTGCCATATAGAATAATTGCAAAATTCAATTGGTTTCCTAGAAAGAA
AATTAGATAATCTTATGAAAGAGAACCTAACCACAACAGGTGTTAAATATTGATTTAAACACTAAAAAAA
GTCTCTCCTTCTACCTCTCTTCTCATAGCTTTCATGTCTTGAAGCTTTTCGGTTAATTCGAGCGGAAGAC
TTATCAAGGTACGTCATTTTCAATTACTTGTATACATCTCTCAGCTTCTTCTAATTTTCCATGTACATCT
TAGATATTCTTTTTTCAGCGACTTGATATTAGGAAGTTTTGTGTTTTCAATTTTAAAGTTGGATTAATAT
AGAATACCAGTCTTTAAACACAAACCAACAAGGGTTCAATATCAAAATAGAAACCGAAAAAAAATATCGA
AAACTGAAAAAATCAAATACATATCTAAAGCAAGCTATTCGAGAAATATTTATGCATTATAACAACTATG
CAGCGCTTATATCTTTATTTTTCAACAAGTGTTCCAGCAACGAGAGTCTCTTCACCAAAAAGCCATCTAT
CAAAAACCAGGCAGTGAGTCCTAGAACCAAGCTTGTCAGAAGACAAGTGCATGTATAAATAAGTAGTAAA
AGACGGGTGGGACCCAGCGCGGTGAGTAGTAGATCATAAAAAAGTGACTGAAAAGAAGGGGCGTTTCCTT
TTCTTTATTACCTCTTCCTCTACTTCTTCTCATCTCAACTTGCTTTTTCCTTCCTCTTACAACAACTCCA
TCATCATCATCATCATTTTCAGAAACCACCCGGGATTGGCCAAAGGACCCAAAGGTATGTTTCGAATGAT
ACTAACATAACATAGAACATTTTCAGGAGGACCCTTGGAGGGTACCGGTTTTCCCAGTCACGACGCGTGG
TACCGAGCTCAGAAAAAATGACCGCTCCAAAGAAGAAACGCAAAGTACCGAGCTCAGAAAAAATGACGGC
ACCTAAAAAGAAACGCAAAGTACCGGTCGCCGAGAAGACAGCCCCAAAAAAGAAGCGTAAAGTTCCACGC
GTCATGGGAGTAAGTTTAAACAGTTCGGTACTAACTAACCATACATATTTAAATTTTCAGCGCGCTGTCT
CCAAGGGAGAGGAGCTCATCAAGGAGAACATGCACACCAAGCTCTACATGGAGGGAACCGTCAACAACCA
CCACTTCAAGTGCACCCACGAAGGGGAGGGCAAGCCCTACGAGGGCACCCAGACCAACAGGATTAAGGTG
GTGGAGGGAGGCCCCCTGCCGTTCGCATTCGACATCCTGGCCACCTGCTTTATGTACGGGAGCAAGACCT
TCATCAACCACACCCAAGGAATCCCAGACTTCTTCAAGCAATCCTTCGTAAGTTTAAACATGATTTTACT
AACTAACTAATCTGATTTAAATTTTCAGCCTGAGGGCTTCACATGGGAGAGAGTCACCACATACGAAGAC
GGGGGCGTGCTTACCGTTACCCAGGACACCAGCCTCCAGGACGGCTGCTTGATCTACAACGTCAAGCTCA
GAGGGGTGAACTTCCCATCCAACGGCCCTGTGATGCAGAAGAAAACACTCGGCTGGGAGGCCAGTACCGA
GACCCTGTACCCCGCTGACGGCGGCCTGGAAGGCAGATGCGACATGGCCCTGAAGCTCGTGGGCGGGGGC
CACCTGCACTGCAACCTGAAGACCACATACAGATCCAAGAAACCCGCTAAGAACCTCAAGATGCCAGGAG
TAAGTTTAAACATATATATACTAACTAACCCTGATTATTTAAATTTTCAGGTCTACTTTGTGGACCGCAG
ACTGGAAAGAATCAAGGAGGCCGACAATGAGACCTACGTCGAGCAGCACGAGGTGGCTGTGGCCAGATAC
TGCGACCTCCCTAGCAAACTGGGGCACAAACTTAATGGCATGGACGAGCTGTACAAGTAAGCGCCGGTCG
CTACCATTACCAACTTGTCTGGTGTCAAAAATAATAGGGGCCGCTGTCATCAGAGTAAGTTTAAACTGAG
TTCTACTAACTAACGAGTAATATTTAAATTTTCAGCATCTCGCGCCCGTGCCTCTGACTTCTAAGTCCAA
TTACTCTTCAACATCCCTACATGCTCTTTCTCCCTGTGCTCCCACCCCCTATTTTTGTTATTATCAAAAA
ACTTCTCTTAATTTCTTTGTTTTTTAGCTTCTTTTAAGTCACCTCTAACAATGAAATTGTGTAGATTCAA
AAATAGAATTAATTCGTAATAAAAAGTCGAAAAAAATTGTGCTCCCTCCCCCCATTAATAATAATTCTAT
CCCAAAATCTACACAATGTTCTGTGTACACTTCTTATGTTTTTTACTTCTGATAAATTTTTTTGAAACAT
CATAGAAAAAACCGCACACAAAATACCTTATCATATGTTACGTTTCAGTTTATGACCGCAATTTTTATTT
CTTCGCACGTCTGGGCCTCTCATGACGTCAAATCATGCTCATCGTGAAAAAGTTTTGGAGTATTTTTGGA
ATTTTTCAATCAAGTGAAAGTTTATGAAATTAATTTTCCTGCTTTTGCTTTTTGGGGTTTCCCCTATTGT
TTGTCAAGATTTCGAGGACGGCGTTTTTCTTGCTAAAATCACAAGTATTGATGAGCACGATGCAAGAAAG
ATCGGAAGAAGGTTTGGGTTTGAGGCTCAGTGGAAGGTGAGTAGAAGTTGATAATTTGAAAGTGGAGTAG
TGTCTATGGGGTTTTTGCCTTAAATGACAGAATACATTCCCAATATACCAAACATAACTGTTTCCTACTA
GTCGGCCGTACGGGCCCTTTCGTCTCGCGCGTTTCGGTGATGACGGTGAAAACCTCTGACACATGCAGCT
CCCGGAGACGGTCACAGCTTGTCTGTAAGCGGATGCCGGGAGCAGACAAGCCCGTCAGGGCGCGTCAGCG
GGTGTTGGCGGGTGTCGGGGCTGGCTTAACTATGCGGCATCAGAGCAGATTGTACTGAGAGTGCACCATA
TGCGGTGTGAAATACCGCACAGATGCGTAAGGAGAAAATACCGCATCAGGCGGCCTTAAGGGCCTCGTGA
TACGCCTATTTTTATAGGTTAATGTCATGATAATAATGGTTTCTTAGACGTCAGGTGGCACTTTTCGGGG
AAATGTGCGCGGAACCCCTATTTGTTTATTTTTCTAAATACATTCAAATATGTATCCGCTCATGAGACAA
TAACCCTGATAAATGCTTCAATAATATTGAAAAAGGAAGAGTATGAGTATTCAACATTTCCGTGTCGCCC
TTATTCCCTTTTTTGCGGCATTTTGCCTTCCTGTTTTTGCTCACCCAGAAACGCTGGTGAAAGTAAAAGA
TGCTGAAGATCAGTTGGGTGCACGAGTGGGTTACATCGAACTGGATCTCAACAGCGGTAAGATCCTTGAG
AGTTTTCGCCCCGAAGAACGTTTTCCAATGATGAGCACTTTTAAAGTTCTGCTATGTGGCGCGGTATTAT
CCCGTATTGACGCCGGGCAAGAGCAACTCGGTCGCCGCATACACTATTCTCAGAATGACTTGGTTGAGTA
CTCACCAGTCACAGAAAAGCATCTTACGGATGGCATGACAGTAAGAGAATTATGCAGTGCTGCCATAACC
ATGAGTGATAACACTGCGGCCAACTTACTTCTGACAACGATCGGAGGACCGAAGGAGCTAACCGCTTTTT
TGCACAACATGGGGGATCATGTAACTCGCCTTGATCGTTGGGAACCGGAGCTGAATGAAGCCATACCAAA
CGACGAGCGTGACACCACGATGCCTGTAGCAATGGCAACAACGTTGCGCAAACTATTAACTGGCGAACTA
CTTACTCTAGCTTCCCGGCAACAATTAATAGACTGGATGGAGGCGGATAAAGTTGCAGGACCACTTCTGC
GCTCGGCCCTTCCGGCTGGCTGGTTTATTGCTGATAAATCTGGAGCCGGTGAGCGTGGGTCTCGCGGTAT
CATTGCAGCACTGGGGCCAGATGGTAAGCCCTCCCGTATCGTAGTTATCTACACGACGGGGAGTCAGGCA
ACTATGGATGAACGAAATAGACAGATCGCTGAGATAGGTGCCTCACTGATTAAGCATTGGTAACTGTCAG
ACCAAGTTTACTCATATATACTTTAGATTGATTTAAAACTTCATTTTTAATTTAAAAGGATCTAGGTGAA
GATCCTTTTTGATAATCTCATGACCAAAATCCCTTAACGTGAGTTTTCGTTCCACTGAGCGTCAGACCCC
GTAGAAAAGATCAAAGGATCTTCTTGAGATCCTTTTTTTCTGCGCGTAATCTGCTGCTTGCAAACAAAAA
AACCACCGCTACCAGCGGTGGTTTGTTTGCCGGATCAAGAGCTACCAACTCTTTTTCCGAAGGTAACTGG
CTTCAGCAGAGCGCAGATACCAAATACTGTTCTTCTAGTGTAGCCGTAGTTAGGCCACCACTTCAAGAAC
TCTGTAGCACCGCCTACATACCTCGCTCTGCTAATCCTGTTACCAGTGGCTGCTGCCAGTGGCGATAAGT
CGTGTCTTACCGGGTTGGACTCAAGACGATAGTTACCGGATAAGGCGCAGCGGTCGGGCTGAACGGGGGG
TTCGTGCACACAGCCCAGCTTGGAGCGAACGACCTACACCGAACTGAGATACCTACAGCGTGAGCTATGA
GAAAGCGCCACGCTTCCCGAAGGGAGAAAGGCGGACAGGTATCCGGTAAGCGGCAGGGTCGGAACAGGAG
AGCGCACGAGGGAGCTTCCAGGGGGAAACGCCTGGTATCTTTATAGTCCTGTCGGGTTTCGCCACCTCTG
ACTTGAGCGTCGATTTTTGTGATGCTCGTCAGGGGGGCGGAGCCTATGGAAAAACGCCAGCAACGCGGCC
TTTTTACGGTTCCTGGCCTTTTGCTGGCCTTTTGCTCACATGTTCTTTCCTGCGTTATCCCCTGATTCTG
TGGATAACCGTATTACCGCCTTTGAGTGAGCTGATACCGCTCGCCGCAGCCGAACGACCGAGCGCAGCGA
GTCAGTGAGCGATGAAGCGGAAGAGCGCCCAATACGCAAACCGCCTCTCCCCGCGCGTTGGCCGATTCAT
TAATGCAGCTGGCACGACAGGTTTCCCGACTGGAAAGCGGGCAGTGAGCGCAACGCAATTAATGTGAGTT
AGCTCACTCATTAGGCACCCCAGGCTTTACACTTTATGCTTCCGGCTCGTATGTTGTGTGGAATTGTGAG
CGGATAACAATT
